Addgene plasmid #124615: pcDNA-PU.1-ETS N236Q
Purpose: Chimeric ETS domain: N236Q
Depositing lab: Gregory Poon. Depositing organization: Georgia State University. Publication: Mapping interfacial hydration in ETS-family transcription factor complexes with DNA: a chimeric approach. Albrecht AV, Kim HM, Poon GMK. Nucleic Acids Res. 2018 Nov 16;46(20):10577-10588. doi: 10.1093/nar/gky894. PubMed 30295801.
Backbone
  Vector backbone: pcDNA3.1
  Backbone manufacturer: invitrogen
  Backbone size w/o insert (bp): 5428
  Total vector size (bp): 5800
  Vector type: Mammalian Expression
  Selectable markers: Neomycin (select with G418)
Growth in bacteria
  Bacterial resistance: Ampicillin, 100 μg/mL
  Growth temperature: 37°C
  Growth strain: DH5alpha
  Growth instructions: Use Hek293 cells for expression in mammalian cells.
  Copy number: High Copy
Gene/Insert
  Gene/Insert name: PU.1 ETS domain (residues 167-272)
  Species: H. sapiens (human)
  Insert size (bp): 318
  Mutation: Residues 236 altered from asparagine to a glutamine
  Entrez Gene: SPI1 (a.k.a. AGM10, OF, PU.1, SFPI1, SPI-1, SPI-A); ETS1 (a.k.a. ETS-1, EWSR2, c-ets-1, p54)
  Cloning method: Restriction Enzyme; 5′ cloning site NheI (not destroyed); 3′ cloning site HindIII (not destroyed)
  Sequencing primers: 5′ CMV promoter; 3′ T7 terminator
Terms and licenses: Academic/Nonprofit Terms; Industry Terms: Not Available to Industry
How to cite: pcDNA-PU.1-ETS N236Q was a gift from Gregory Poon (Addgene plasmid # 124615 ; http://n2t.net/addgene:124615 ; RRID:Addgene_124615)
