[The description below was written by a language model from this plasmid's Addgene catalogue record and pLannotate feature annotations shown in this document.]
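Description:
pcDNA-PU.1-ETS N236Q is a mammalian expression plasmid built on the pcDNA3.1 backbone, carrying the isolated ETS DNA-binding domain of human PU.1 (SPI1, residues 167–272) with asparagine 236 replaced by glutamine. The roughly 318 bp insert was cloned between NheI and HindIII sites, both retained. It sits downstream of the human cytomegalovirus immediate-early enhancer and promoter and upstream of the bovine growth hormone polyadenylation signal, giving strong constitutive transcription in transfected cells. A T7 promoter between the CMV promoter and the coding region also allows in vitro transcription. No epitope tags or reporters are annotated. The record lists both SPI1 and ETS1 as associated genes and describes the insert as a chimeric ETS domain, which suggests that the substitution moves PU.1 toward the Ets-1 sequence at that position, although the record does not say so explicitly.

In E. coli the plasmid is maintained at high copy number through a ColE1/pUC-type origin and selected with ampicillin via β-lactamase. An f1 origin is also present for single-stranded DNA production. For mammalian cells, an SV40 early promoter drives the neomycin phosphotransferase gene, terminated by an SV40 poly(A) signal, permitting G418 selection of stable transfectants. Short annotated fragments such as the HIV-1 LTR, ble, lacI and lac promoter elements appear to be backbone remnants or partial sequence matches rather than functional parts. The sequenced record is 5,761 nt, close to the catalogued total of about 5,800 bp. The construct belongs to a series of point-mutant and chimeric ETS domains used to study interfacial hydration in complexes of ETS-family transcription factors with DNA, and the record names HEK293 cells as the expression host.
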