Features (pLannotate 1.2.2; 20 found; start..end, strand, type, name):
     28..80      -  misc_feature   bom (fragment): basis of mobility region from pBR322
    235..614     +  enhancer       CMV enhancer: human cytomegalovirus immediate early enhancer
    615..818     +  promoter       CMV promoter: human cytomegalovirus (CMV) immediate early promoter
    814..847     +  LTR            5' LTR (truncated) (fragment): truncated 5' long terminal repeat (LTR) from HIV-1
    863..881     +  promoter       T7 promoter: promoter for bacteriophage T7 RNA polymerase
    902..1237    +  CDS            SPI1 (fragment): SPI1_HUMAN - Experimental evidence at protein level: Swiss-Prot protein existence level 1. Binds to the PU-box, a purine-rich DNA sequence (5'-GAGGAA- 3') that can act as a lymphoid-specific enhancer. This protein is a transcriptional activator that may be specifically involved in the differentiation or activation of macrophages or B-cells. Also binds RNA and may modulate pre-mRNA splicing (By similarity). From Homo sapiens (Human).
   1358..1582    +  polyA_signal   bGH poly(A) signal: bovine growth hormone polyadenylation signal
   1586..1607    +  promoter       SV40 promoter (fragment): SV40 enhancer and early promoter
   1628..2056    +  rep_origin     f1 ori (sequence partly withheld): f1 bacteriophage origin of replication; arrow indicates direction of (+) strand synthesis
   2070..2399    +  promoter       SV40 promoter: SV40 enhancer and early promoter
   2466..3257    +  CDS            neo: KKA2_KLEPN - Also known as kan, nptII. Experimental evidence at protein level: Swiss-Prot protein existence level 1. Resistance to kanamycin, neomycin, paromomycin, ribostamycin, butirosin and gentamicin B. From Klebsiella pneumoniae.
   3281..3439    +  CDS            ble (fragment): BLE_KLEPN - Experimental evidence at protein level: Swiss-Prot protein existence level 1. Binding protein with a strong affinity to the bleomycin family of antibiotics. Binds to CL990; an antimitotic-antibiotic compound. From Klebsiella pneumoniae.
   3434..3555    +  polyA_signal   SV40 poly(A) signal: SV40 polyadenylation signal
   3628..3644    -  protein_bind   lac operator: The lac repressor binds to the lac operator to inhibit transcription in E. coli. This inhibition can be relieved by adding lactose or isopropyl-β-D-thiogalactopyranoside (IPTG). lac repressor encoded by lacI
   3652..3682    -  promoter       lac promoter: promoter for the E. coli lac operon
   3697..3718    -  protein_bind   CAP binding site: CAP binding activates transcription in the presence of cAMP. E. coli catabolite activator protein
   3731..3823    -  CDS            lacI (fragment): lac repressor; lacI; The lac repressor binds to the lac operator to inhibit transcription in E. coli. This inhibition can be relieved by adding lactose or isopropyl-β-D-thiogalactopyranoside (IPTG).
   4006..4594    -  rep_origin     ori: high-copy-number ColE1/pMB1/pBR322/pUC origin of replication
   4765..5625    -  CDS            AmpR: β-lactamase; bla; confers resistance to ampicillin, carbenicillin, and related antibiotics
   5626..5730    -  promoter       AmpR promoter: bla
>Addgene plasmid #124615 | pcDNA-PU.1-ETS N236Q | addgene full sequence | sequence record 243634 | Addgene NGS Result
GACGGATCGGGAGATCTCCCGATCCCCTATGGTGCACTCTCAGTACAATCTGCTCTGATGCCGCATAGTT
AAGCCAGTATCTGCTCCCTGCTTGTGTGTTGGAGGTCGCTGAGTAGTGCGCGAGCAAAATTTAAGCTACA
ACAAGGCAAGGCTTGACCGACAATTGCATGAAGAATCTGCTTAGGGTTAGGCGTTTTGCGCTGCTTCGCG
ATGTACGGGCCAGATATACGCGTTGACATTGATTATTGACTAGTTATTAATAGTAATCAATTACGGGGTC
ATTAGTTCATAGCCCATATATGGAGTTCCGCGTTACATAACTTACGGTAAATGGCCCGCCTGGCTGACCG
CCCAACGACCCCCGCCCATTGACGTCAATAATGACGTATGTTCCCATAGTAACGCCAATAGGGACTTTCC
ATTGACGTCAATGGGTGGAGTATTTACGGTAAACTGCCCACTTGGCAGTACATCAAGTGTATCATATGCC
AAGTACGCCCCCTATTGACGTCAATGACGGTAAATGGCCCGCCTGGCATTATGCCCAGTACATGACCTTA
TGGGACTTTCCTACTTGGCAGTACATCTACGTATTAGTCATCGCTATTACCATGGTGATGCGGTTTTGGC
AGTACATCAATGGGCGTGGATAGCGGTTTGACTCACGGGGATTTCCAAGTCTCCACCCCATTGACGTCAA
TGGGAGTTTGTTTTGGCACCAAAATCAACGGGACTTTCCAAAATGTCGTAACAACTCCGCCCCATTGACG
CAAATGGGCGGTAGGCGTGTACGGTGGGAGGTCTATATAAGCAGAGCTCTCTGGCTAACTAGAGAACCCA
CTGCTTACTGGCTTATCGAAATTAATACGACTCACTATAGGGAGACCCAAGCTGGCTAGCGCTACCGGTC
GCCACCATGGGATCGAAAAAAAAGATCCGCCTTTACCAATTCTTACTGGACCTTCTGCGCTCTGGAGATA
TGAAAGACTCAATTTGGTGGGTTGACAAAGACAAAGGCACTTTTCAATTCAGTTCAAAGCATAAGGAAGC
TCTGGCCCATCGTTGGGGAATTCAAAAAGGTAACCGCAAGAAAATGACTTACCAGAAAATGGCGCGTGCC
TTGCGTCAATACGGAAAAACAGGGGAGGTGAAGAAAGTAAAGAAAAAACTTACATATCAATTCAGCGGGG
AAGTTTTAGGACGCGGTGGCTTGGCTGAACGCCGTCACCCACCTCATTGAAAGCTTGGTACCGAGCTCGG
ATCCACTAGTCCAGTGTGGTGGAATTCTGCAGATATCCAGCACAGTGGCGGCCGCTCGAGTCTAGAGGGC
CCGTTTAAACCCGCTGATCAGCCTCGACTGTGCCTTCTAGTTGCCAGCCATCTGTTGTTTGCCCCTCCCC
CGTGCCTTCCTTGACCCTGGAAGGTGCCACTCCCACTGTCCTTTCCTAATAAAATGAGGAAATTGCATCG
CATTGTCTGAGTAGGTGTCATTCTATTCTGGGGGGTGGGGTGGGGCAGGACAGCAAGGGGGAGGATTGGG
AAGACAATAGCAGGCATGCTGGGGATGCGGTGGGCTCTATGGCTTCTGAGGCGGAAAGAACCAGCTGGGG
CTCTAGGGGGTATCCCC
[124 nt withheld, positions 1628-1751]
C
[91 nt withheld, positions 1753-1843]
A
[49 nt withheld, positions 1845-1893]
CCTTTGACGTTGGAGTCCACGTTCTTT
[37 nt withheld, positions 1921-1957]
ACCCTATCTCGGTCTATTCTTTTGATTTATAAGGGATTTTGCCGATTTCGGCCTATTGGTTAAAAAATGA
GCTGATTTAACAAAAATTTAACGCGAATTAATTCTGTGGAATGTGTGTCAGTTAGGGTGTGGAAAGTCCC
CAGGCTCCCCAGCAGGCAGAAGTATGCAAAGCATGCATCTCAATTAGTCAGCAACCAGGTGTGGAAAGTC
CCCAGGCTCCCCAGCAGGCAGAAGTATGCAAAGCATGCATCTCAATTAGTCAGCAACCATAGTCCCGCCC
CTAACTCCGCCCATCCCGCCCCTAACTCCGCCCAGTTCCGCCCATTCTCCGCCCCATGGCTGACTAATTT
TTTTTATTTATGCAGAGGCCGAGGCCGCCTCTGCCTCTGAGCTATTCCAGAAGTAGTGAGGAGGCTTTTT
TGGAGGCCTAGGCTTTTGCAAAAAGCTCCCGGGAGCTTGTATATCCATTTTCGGATCTGATCAAGAGACA
GGATGAGGATCGTTTCGCATGATTGAACAAGATGGATTGCACGCAGGTTCTCCGGCCGCTTGGGTGGAGA
GGCTATTCGGCTATGACTGGGCACAACAGACAATCGGCTGCTCTGATGCCGCCGTGTTCCGGCTGTCAGC
GCAGGGGCGCCCGGTTCTTTTTGTCAAGACCGACCTGTCCGGTGCCCTGAATGAACTGCAGGACGAGGCA
GCGCGGCTATCGTGGCTGGCCACGACGGGCGTTCCTTGCGCAGCTGTGCTCGACGTTGTCACTGAAGCGG
GAAGGGACTGGCTGCTATTGGGCGAAGTGCCGGGGCAGGATCTCCTGTCATCTCACCTTGCTCCTGCCGA
GAAAGTATCCATCATGGCTGATGCAATGCGGCGGCTGCATACGCTTGATCCGGCTACCTGCCCATTCGAC
CACCAAGCGAAACATCGCATCGAGCGAGCACGTACTCGGATGGAAGCCGGTCTTGTCGATCAGGATGATC
TGGACGAAGAGCATCAGGGGCTCGCGCCAGCCGAACTGTTCGCCAGGCTCAAGGCGCGCATGCCCGACGG
CGAGGATCTCGTCGTGACCCATGGCGATGCCTGCTTGCCGAATATCATGGTGGAAAATGGCCGCTTTTCT
GGATTCATCGACTGTGGCCGGCTGGGTGTGGCGGACCGCTATCAGGACATAGCGTTGGCTACCCGTGATA
TTGCTGAAGAGCTTGGCGGCGAATGGGCTGACCGCTTCCTCGTGCTTTACGGTATCGCCGCTCCCGATTC
GCAGCGCATCGCCTTCTATCGCCTTCTTGACGAGTTCTTCTGAGCGGGACTCTGGGGTTCGAAATGACCG
ACCAAGCGACGCCCAACCTGCCATCACGAGATTTCGATTCCACCGCCGCCTTCTATGAAAGGTTGGGCTT
CGGAATCGTTTTCCGGGACGCCGGCTGGATGATCCTCCAGCGCGGGGATCTCATGCTGGAGTTCTTCGCC
CACCCCAACTTGTTTATTGCAGCTTATAATGGTTACAAATAAAGCAATAGCATCACAAATTTCACAAATA
AAGCATTTTTTTCACTGCATTCTAGTTGTGGTTTGTCCAAACTCATCAATGTATCTTATCATGTCTGTAT
ACCGTCGACCTCTAGCTAGAGCTTGGCGTAATCATGGTCATAGCTGTTTCCTGTGTGAAATTGTTATCCG
CTCACAATTCCACACAACATACGAGCCGGAAGCATAAAGTGTAAAGCCTGGGGTGCCTAATGAGTGAGCT
AACTCACATTAATTGCGTTGCGCTCACTGCCCGCTTTCCAGTCGGGAAACCTGTCGTGCCAGCTGCATTA
ATGAATCGGCCAACGCGCGGGGAGAGGCGGTTTGCGTATTGGGCGCTCTTCCGCTTCCTCGCTCACTGAC
TCGCTGCGCTCGGTCGTTCGGCTGCGGCGAGCGGTATCAGCTCACTCAAAGGCGGTAATACGGTTATCCA
CAGAATCAGGGGATAACGCAGGAAAGAACATGTGAGCAAAAGGCCAGCAAAAGGCCAGGAACCGTAAAAA
GGCCGCGTTGCTGGCGTTTTTCCATAGGCTCCGCCCCCCTGACGAGCATCACAAAAATCGACGCTCAAGT
CAGAGGTGGCGAAACCCGACAGGACTATAAAGATACCAGGCGTTTCCCCCTGGAAGCTCCCTCGTGCGCT
CTCCTGTTCCGACCCTGCCGCTTACCGGATACCTGTCCGCCTTTCTCCCTTCGGGAAGCGTGGCGCTTTC
TCATAGCTCACGCTGTAGGTATCTCAGTTCGGTGTAGGTCGTTCGCTCCAAGCTGGGCTGTGTGCACGAA
CCCCCCGTTCAGCCCGACCGCTGCGCCTTATCCGGTAACTATCGTCTTGAGTCCAACCCGGTAAGACACG
ACTTATCGCCACTGGCAGCAGCCACTGGTAACAGGATTAGCAGAGCGAGGTATGTAGGCGGTGCTACAGA
GTTCTTGAAGTGGTGGCCTAACTACGGCTACACTAGAAGAACAGTATTTGGTATCTGCGCTCTGCTGAAG
CCAGTTACCTTCGGAAAAAGAGTTGGTAGCTCTTGATCCGGCAAACAAACCACCGCTGGTAGCGGTGGTT
TTTTTGTTTGCAAGCAGCAGATTACGCGCAGAAAAAAAGGATCTCAAGAAGATCCTTTGATCTTTTCTAC
GGGGTCTGACGCTCAGTGGAACGAAAACTCACGTTAAGGGATTTTGGTCATGAGATTATCAAAAAGGATC
TTCACCTAGATCCTTTTAAATTAAAAATGAAGTTTTAAATCAATCTAAAGTATATATGAGTAAACTTGGT
CTGACAGTTACCAATGCTTAATCAGTGAGGCACCTATCTCAGCGATCTGTCTATTTCGTTCATCCATAGT
TGCCTGACTCCCCGTCGTGTAGATAACTACGATACGGGAGGGCTTACCATCTGGCCCCAGTGCTGCAATG
ATACCGCGAGACCCACGCTCACCGGCTCCAGATTTATCAGCAATAAACCAGCCAGCCGGAAGGGCCGAGC
GCAGAAGTGGTCCTGCAACTTTATCCGCCTCCATCCAGTCTATTAATTGTTGCCGGGAAGCTAGAGTAAG
TAGTTCGCCAGTTAATAGTTTGCGCAACGTTGTTGCCATTGCTACAGGCATCGTGGTGTCACGCTCGTCG
TTTGGTATGGCTTCATTCAGCTCCGGTTCCCAACGATCAAGGCGAGTTACATGATCCCCCATGTTGTGCA
AAAAAGCGGTTAGCTCCTTCGGTCCTCCGATCGTTGTCAGAAGTAAGTTGGCCGCAGTGTTATCACTCAT
GGTTATGGCAGCACTGCATAATTCTCTTACTGTCATGCCATCCGTAAGATGCTTTTCTGTGACTGGTGAG
TACTCAACCAAGTCATTCTGAGAATAGTGTATGCGGCGACCGAGTTGCTCTTGCCCGGCGTCAATACGGG
ATAATACCGCGCCACATAGCAGAACTTTAAAAGTGCTCATCATTGGAAAACGTTCTTCGGGGCGAAAACT
CTCAAGGATCTTACCGCTGTTGAGATCCAGTTCGATGTAACCCACTCGTGCACCCAACTGATCTTCAGCA
TCTTTTACTTTCACCAGCGTTTCTGGGTGAGCAAAAACAGGAAGGCAAAATGCCGCAAAAAAGGGAATAA
GGGCGACACGGAAATGTTGAATACTCATACTCTTCCTTTTTCAATATTATTGAAGCATTTATCAGGGTTA
TTGTCTCATGAGCGGATACATATTTGAATGTATTTAGAAAAATAAACAAATAGGGGTTCCGCGCACATTT
CCCCGAAAAGTGCCACCTGACGTC
