>Addgene plasmid #124615 | pcDNA-PU.1-ETS N236Q | depositor partial sequence | sequence record 237925 | CMV Promoter
NNNNNNNGNNNTAGCAGAGCTCTCTGGCTNCTAGAGAACCCACTGCTTACTGGCTTATCGAAATTAATAC
GACTCACTATAGGGAGACCCAAGCTGGCTAGCGCTACCGGTCGCCACCATGGGATCGAAAAAAAAGATCC
GCCTTTACCAATTCTTACTGGACCTTCTGCGCTCTGGAGATATGAAAGACTCAATTTGGTGGGTTGACAA
AGACAAAGGCACTTTTCAATTCAGTTCAAAGCATAAGGAAGCTCTGGCCCATCGTTGGGGAATTCAAAAA
GGTAACCGCAAGAAAATGACTTACCAGAAAATGGCGCGTGCCTTGCGTCAATACGGAAAAACAGGGGAGG
TGAAGAAAGTAAAGAAAAAACTTACATATCAATTCAGCGGGGAAGTTTTAGGACGCGGTGGCTTGGCTGA
ACGCCGTCACCCACCTCATTGAAAGCTTGGTACCGAGCTCGGATCCACTAGTCCAGTGTGGTGGAATTCT
GCAGATATCCAGCACAGTGGCGGCCGCTCGAGTCTAGAGGGCCCGTTTAAACCCGCTGATCAGCCTCGAC
TGTGCCTTCTAGTTGCCAGCCATCTGTTGTTTGCCCCTCCCCCGTGCCTTCCTTGACCCTGGAAGGTGCC
ACTCCCACTGTCCTTTCCTAATAAAATGAGGAAATTGCATCGCATTGTCTGAGTAGGTGTCATTCTATTC
TGGGGGGTGGGGTGGGGCAGGACAGCAAGGGGGAGGATTGGGAAGACAATAGCAGGCATGCTGGGGATGC
GGTGGGCTCTATGGCTTCTGAGGCGGAAAGAACCAGCTGGGGCTCTAGGGGGTATCCCC
[34 nt withheld, positions 830-863]
NGN
[88 nt withheld, positions 867-954]
C
[92 nt withheld, positions 956-1047]
AAGGGTGATGGNTTCACGTAATGGGGCCATCGCCNTGAAAAANCGGTTTTTCGCCCNTTTGACGTTGGNA
GTCCACGTTCCTTTAATAAGTGGAACTCTTGGTTCCAAACTGGAANCAACACTCAACCCCTATCTCCGGN
NNNTTCTTTNGAATTNNNAAGGGAATTTTGCCNAATTTCCGGCCTATTGGGTTAAAAAATGAANCTGAAT
TTAACAAAAANTTTANCNNNNAATTAATNNNGGNNAANNGNNNNNNNNTTNAGGNNNNGGNAANGTCCCC
NAGGCTTCCCNAACCNGGNNAAANT
